Addgene plasmid #17157: M20 siamois-luciferase p01234
Depositing lab: Randall Moon. Depositing organization: University of Washington. Publication: A beta-catenin/XTcf-3 complex binds to the siamois promoter to regulate dorsal axis specification in Xenopus. Brannon M, Gomperts M, Sumoy L, Moon RT, Kimelman D. Genes Dev. 1997 Sep 15. 11(18):2359-70. 10.1101/gad.11.18.2359 PubMed 9308964.
Backbone
  Vector backbone: pGL3-Basic
  Backbone manufacturer: promega
  Backbone size w/o insert (bp): 4818
  Vector type: Luciferase
Growth in bacteria
  Bacterial resistance: Ampicillin, 100 μg/mL
  Growth temperature: 37°C
  Growth strain: DH5alpha
  Copy number: Unknown
Gene/Insert
  Gene/Insert name: siamois promoter
  Species: X. laevis (frog)
  Insert size (bp): 800
  Entrez Gene: sia1.L (a.k.a. XELAEV_18019203mg, Xsia, sia, sia1, siamois, siamois-A)
  Tag / fusion protein: luciferase (C terminal on backbone)
  Cloning method: Restriction Enzyme
  Sequencing primers: 5′ n/a; 3′ LucNRev
Terms and licenses: Academic/Nonprofit Terms; Industry Terms: Not Available to Industry
Depositor comments: Plasmid History: Constructed by David Kimelman, 6/6/96 XVII p. 98. Notes for Use: The -3.0kb-siamois promoter was directionally cloned into the KpnI and BglII sites of the luciferase reporter vector pGL3B (Promega) upstream of the luciferase ATG. The -0.8kb promoter construct was generated by digesting the -3.0kb/pGL3B construct with KpnI and at an internal EcoRI site to remove 2.2 kb of intervening sequence, filling in with DNA polymerase I large fragment and religating. The Kpn site was lost but the R1 site was regenerated in the ligation. The size of the insert is approximate. Citation: Brannon et al., Gene and Development 11:2359-2370, 1997.
How to cite: M20 siamois-luciferase p01234 was a gift from Randall Moon (Addgene plasmid # 17157 ; http://n2t.net/addgene:17157 ; RRID:Addgene_17157)
