[The description below was written by a language model from this plasmid's Addgene catalogue record.]
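Description:
M20 siamois-luciferase p01234 is a promoter-reporter plasmid built on pGL3-Basic, a promoterless and enhancerless firefly luciferase vector from Promega. It is propagated in E. coli under ampicillin selection; the record does not list the origin of replication or copy number, and no feature table is provided, so backbone details beyond the vector name are not documented here. Because pGL3-Basic has no eukaryotic promoter of its own, luciferase expression depends entirely on the regulatory sequence cloned upstream of the luciferase start codon.

The insert is an approximately 0.8 kb fragment of the Xenopus laevis siamois (sia1.L) promoter. According to the depositor notes, a 3.0 kb siamois promoter fragment was first cloned directionally between the KpnI and BglII sites of pGL3-Basic. This shorter version was then derived by cutting with KpnI and at an internal EcoRI site, removing about 2.2 kb of distal sequence, blunting the ends with Klenow fragment and religating. The KpnI site was destroyed in this step, while the EcoRI site was regenerated. The stated insert size is approximate. Although the catalogue lists luciferase as a C-terminal tag, the arrangement is a transcriptional reporter rather than a protein fusion.

Siamois is a homeobox gene involved in dorsal axis specification, and the associated publication addresses binding of a beta-catenin/XTcf-3 complex to its promoter. The construct is therefore suited to measuring siamois promoter activity by luciferase assay as a readout of Wnt/beta-catenin-dependent transcription. The meaning of "p01234" in the name is not explained in the record.
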