>Addgene plasmid #17157 | M20 siamois-luciferase p01234 | addgene partial sequence | sequence record 22940 | LucNRev 5'-CCTTATGCAGTTGCTCTCC-3'
GGCGCCGGGCCTTTCTTTATGTTTTTGGCGTCTTCCATGGTGGCTTTACCAACAGTACCGGAATGCCAAG
CTTACTTAGATCGCAGATCTCTGTCTCCCAAAATGTTGGTCCACTCTGTCCTGGGAGACTTTATATCAAC
AGGGGACAAAGGGTGTGTCCAGGATGTGTTTTGGGGGAAATGAAAAAAATATAAATACTTTGATGTACTG
TTGCTCGTGGTTTATTGGTCAGTCTCACTGTTTTATACATATGCACCCTGAAAGAATTGGCAAGGTCAAA
GATGTGATTTGGGGACACAAAAGGGAGGTCCTTTGATGATTCTGATGACACGTGTTTCCCTTGATCTTGC
CCAGAATACTGTCCCATATGACACCTAACTTGGCAGCAGAACCACCTATGTGTTATTATGGAAATGATTT
GAAGGACTGAGTGAGAGAAGTTGGCAAGACTTCAAAGTCCCTTACTTACACTTGTATTATTTATTCTTTT
AATACATATTTTCTTTTAATACCTGATACTGTAGAACAACTCTGTGCTGTGTAGAAACCTCTCTTTTAAC
AAGTTTGTCTTAGAATAGGTTCTTAGAACAGGCCAAGGATGTTGTGTTTTATTATATTACACCAGTTATA
TAAAATGTGTAGAAAATAACCATGTGTTATTTGTAGCCATATATTTACACATTTATTAATATTCTTATTA
TTTATGTACATACAGATATTC
